Addgene plasmid #136348: pLENTI_TetOn_Hu_BIRC5(WT)
Purpose: Lentiviral inducible expression (TetOn) of human BIRC5
Depositing lab: Guillermo de Cárcer. Depositing organization: Instituto de Investigaciones Biomedicas Alberto Sols.
Backbone
  Vector backbone: pLenti-CMVtight-Hygro-DEST
  Vector type: Mammalian Expression, Lentiviral
  Selectable markers: Hygromycin
Growth in bacteria
  Bacterial resistance: Ampicillin, 100 μg/mL
  Growth temperature: 37°C
  Growth strain: NEB Stable
  Copy number: Unknown
Gene/Insert
  Gene/Insert name: BIRC5 (alt name: Survivin)
  Species: H. sapiens (human)
  Entrez Gene: BIRC5 (a.k.a. API4, EPR-1)
  Cloning method: Gateway Cloning
Terms and licenses: Academic/Nonprofit Terms; Industry Terms: Not Available to Industry
How to cite: pLENTI_TetOn_Hu_BIRC5(WT) was a gift from Guillermo de Cárcer (Addgene plasmid # 136348 ; http://n2t.net/addgene:136348 ; RRID:Addgene_136348)
