[The description below was written by a language model from this plasmid's Addgene catalogue record and pLannotate feature annotations shown in this document.]
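Description:
pLENTI_TetOn_Hu_BIRC5(WT) is a lentiviral transfer plasmid of about 8.9 kb for doxycycline-inducible expression of wild-type human BIRC5 (Survivin) in mammalian cells. It was made by Gateway recombination into the pLenti-CMVtight-Hygro-DEST backbone. In bacteria it is maintained through a high-copy ColE1/pUC-type origin and selected with ampicillin via the β-lactamase gene. An f1 origin, an SV40 origin, and remnants of lac, T3 and T7 cloning-vector sequences are also present in the backbone.

The viral portion has a third-generation-style layout. An RSV promoter is fused to a truncated HIV-1 5' LTR and drives genomic RNA production in packaging cells. It is followed by the Ψ packaging signal with a short gag fragment, the Rev response element for Rev-dependent nuclear export, and the cPPT/CTS element. A truncated LTR annotated downstream closes the provirus, followed by an SV40 polyadenylation signal.

Within the provirus, the tight TRE promoter (seven tet operators upstream of a minimal CMV promoter) controls the BIRC5 coding sequence. BIRC5 is flanked by attB1 and attB2 sites left by Gateway cloning and is followed by a WPRE to enhance transcript expression. No epitope tag or reporter is annotated on the insert. A separate mouse PGK promoter drives the hygromycin resistance gene, allowing selection of transduced cells.

The plasmid does not encode a tetracycline transactivator, so induction requires rtTA supplied from another construct or cell line. The "WT" label implies a reference form for comparison with variants, though the record does not describe any. Survivin acts in apoptosis inhibition and in the chromosomal passenger complex during mitosis, so the construct suits controlled overexpression studies of these processes.
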