Features (pLannotate 1.2.2; 31 found; start..end, strand, type, name):
      8..24      +  protein_bind   lac operator: The lac repressor binds to the lac operator to inhibit transcription in E. coli. This inhibition can be relieved by adding lactose or isopropyl-β-D-thiogalactopyranoside (IPTG). lac repressor encoded by lacI
     69..87      +  promoter       T3 promoter: promoter for bacteriophage T3 RNA polymerase
    115..341     +  promoter       RSV promoter: Rous sarcoma virus enhancer/promoter
    342..522     +  LTR            5' LTR (truncated): truncated 5' long terminal repeat (LTR) from HIV-1
    569..694     +  misc_feature   HIV-1 Ψ: packaging signal of human immunodeficiency virus type 1
    678..1041    +  CDS            HIV-1 gag (fragment): gag protein from human immunodeficiency virus 1; gag
   1187..1420    +  misc_feature   RRE: The Rev response element (RRE) of HIV-1 allows for Rev-dependent mRNA export from the nucleus to the cytoplasm.
   1797..1897    +  CDS            Rev (fragment): human immunodeficiency virus 1 (HIV-1) Rev protein; rev; enhances nuclear export of unspliced and incompletely spliced viral mRNAs
   1916..2033    +  misc_feature   cPPT/CTS: central polypurine tract and central termination sequence of HIV-1
   2055..2369    +  promoter       tight TRE promoter: Tet-responsive promoter PTight, consisting of seven tet operator sequences followed by the minimal CMV promoter
   2374..2400    +  misc_feature   MCS (fragment): pUC18/19 multiple cloning site
   2447..2471    +  protein_bind   attB1: mutant version of attB; recombination site for the Gateway® BP reaction BP Clonase™
   2492..2917    +  CDS            BIRC5 (sequence withheld): BIRC5_HUMAN - Also known as API4, IAP4. Experimental evidence at protein level: Swiss-Prot protein existence level 1. Multitasking protein that has dual roles in promoting cell proliferation and preventing apoptosis (PubMed:9859993, PubMed:21364656, PubMed:20627126, PubMed:25778398, PubMed:28218735). Component of a chromosome passage protein complex (CPC) which is essential for chromosome alignment and segregation during mitosis and cytokinesis (PubMed:16322459). Acts as an important regulator of the localization of this complex; directs CPC movement to different locations from the inner centr
   2934..2958    -  protein_bind   attB2: mutant version of attB; recombination site for the Gateway® BP reaction BP Clonase™
   2989..3577    +  misc_feature   WPRE: woodchuck hepatitis virus posttranscriptional regulatory element
   3633..4132    +  promoter       PGK promoter: mouse phosphoglycerate kinase 1 promoter
   4150..5175    +  CDS            HygR: aminoglycoside phosphotransferase from E. coli; aph(4)-Ia; confers resistance to hygromycin
   5193..5471    +  CDS            yokD (fragment): YOKD_BACSU - Experimental evidence at protein level: Swiss-Prot protein existence level 1. May contribute to antibiotic resistance. From Bacillus subtilis (strain 168).
   5479..5616    +  CDS            nef (fragment): NEF_HV1LA - Experimental evidence at protein level: Swiss-Prot protein existence level 1. Extracellular Nef protein targets CD4(+) T-lymphocytes for apoptosis by interacting with CXCR4 surface receptors. From Human immunodeficiency virus type 1 group M subtype B (isolate Lai) (HIV-1).
   5602..5782    +  LTR            5' LTR (truncated): truncated 5' long terminal repeat (LTR) from HIV-1
   5854..5975    +  polyA_signal   SV40 poly(A) signal: SV40 polyadenylation signal
   6015..6150    +  rep_origin     SV40 ori: SV40 origin of replication
   6171..6189    -  promoter       T7 promoter: promoter for bacteriophage T7 RNA polymerase
   6197..6352    +  CDS            lacZα (fragment): LacZα fragment of β-galactosidase; lacZ fragment
   6357..6785    +  rep_origin     f1 ori (sequence partly withheld): f1 bacteriophage origin of replication; arrow indicates direction of (+) strand synthesis
   6838..6942    +  promoter       AmpR promoter: bla
   6943..7803    +  CDS            AmpR: β-lactamase; bla; confers resistance to ampicillin, carbenicillin, and related antibiotics
   7974..8562    +  rep_origin     ori: high-copy-number ColE1/pMB1/pBR322/pUC origin of replication
   8745..8837    +  CDS            lacI (fragment): lac repressor; lacI; The lac repressor binds to the lac operator to inhibit transcription in E. coli. This inhibition can be relieved by adding lactose or isopropyl-β-D-thiogalactopyranoside (IPTG).
   8850..8871    +  protein_bind   CAP binding site: CAP binding activates transcription in the presence of cAMP. E. coli catabolite activator protein
   8886..8916    +  promoter       lac promoter: promoter for the E. coli lac operon
>Addgene plasmid #136348 | pLENTI_TetOn_Hu_BIRC5(WT) | addgene full sequence | sequence record 270811 | Addgene NGS Result
TGTGGAATTGTGAGCGGATAACAATTTCACACAGGAAACAGCTATGACCATGATTACGCCAAGCGCGCAA
TTAACCCTCACTAAAGGGAACAAAAGCTGGAGCTGCAAGCTTAATGTAGTCTTATGCAATACTCTTGTAG
TCTTGCAACATGGTAACGATGAGTTAGCAACATGCCTTACAAGGAGAGAAAAAGCACCGTGCATGCCGAT
TGGTGGAAGTAAGGTGGTACGATCGTGCCTTATTAGGAAGGCAACAGACGGGTCTGACATGGATTGGACG
AACCACTGAATTGCCGCATTGCAGAGATATTGTATTTAAGTGCCTAGCTCGATACATAAACGGGTCTCTC
TGGTTAGACCAGATCTGAGCCTGGGAGCTCTCTGGCTAACTAGGGAACCCACTGCTTAAGCCTCAATAAA
GCTTGCCTTGAGTGCTTCAAGTAGTGTGTGCCCGTCTGTTGTGTGACTCTGGTAACTAGAGATCCCTCAG
ACCCTTTTAGTCAGTGTGGAAAATCTCTAGCAGTGGCGCCCGAACAGGGACTTGAAAGCGAAAGGGAAAC
CAGAGGAGCTCTCTCGACGCAGGACTCGGCTTGCTGAAGCGCGCACGGCAAGAGGCGAGGGGCGGCGACT
GGTGAGTACGCCAAAAATTTTGACTAGCGGAGGCTAGAAGGAGAGAGATGGGTGCGAGAGCGTCAGTATT
AAGCGGGGGAGAATTAGATCGCGATGGGAAAAAATTCGGTTAAGGCCAGGGGGAAAGAAAAAATATAAAT
TAAAACATATAGTATGGGCAAGCAGGGAGCTAGAACGATTCGCAGTTAATCCTGGCCTGTTAGAAACATC
AGAAGGCTGTAGACAAATACTGGGACAGCTACAACCATCCCTTCAGACAGGATCAGAAGAACTTAGATCA
TTATATAATACAGTAGCAACCCTCTATTGTGTGCATCAAAGGATAGAGATAAAAGACACCAAGGAAGCTT
TAGACAAGATAGAGGAAGAGCAAAACAAAAGTAAGACCACCGCACAGCAAGCGGCCGCTGATCTTCAGAC
CTGGAGGAGGAGATATGAGGGACAATTGGAGAAGTGAATTATATAAATATAAAGTAGTAAAAATTGAACC
ATTAGGAGTAGCACCCACCAAGGCAAAGAGAAGAGTGGTGCAGAGAGAAAAAAGAGCAGTGGGAATAGGA
GCTTTGTTCCTTGGGTTCTTGGGAGCAGCAGGAAGCACTATGGGCGCAGCGTCAATGACGCTGACGGTAC
AGGCCAGACAATTATTGTCTGGTATAGTGCAGCAGCAGAACAATTTGCTGAGGGCTATTGAGGCGCAACA
GCATCTGTTGCAACTCACAGTCTGGGGCATCAAGCAGCTCCAGGCAAGAATCCTGGCTGTGGAAAGATAC
CTAAAGGATCAACAGCTCCTGGGGATTTGGGGTTGCTCTGGAAAACTCATTTGCACCACTGCTGTGCCTT
GGAATGCTAGTTGGAGTAATAAATCTCTGGAACAGATTTGGAATCACACGACCTGGATGGAGTGGGACAG
AGAAATTAACAATTACACAAGCTTAATACACTCCTTAATTGAAGAATCGCAAAACCAGCAAGAAAAGAAT
GAACAAGAATTATTGGAATTAGATAAATGGGCAAGTTTGTGGAATTGGTTTAACATAACAAATTGGCTGT
GGTATATAAAATTATTCATAATGATAGTAGGAGGCTTGGTAGGTTTAAGAATAGTTTTTGCTGTACTTTC
TATAGTGAATAGAGTTAGGCAGGGATATTCACCATTATCGTTTCAGACCCACCTCCCAACCCCGAGGGGA
CCCGACAGGCCCGAAGGAATAGAAGAAGAAGGTGGAGAGAGAGACAGAGACAGATCCATTCGATTAGTGA
ACGGATCTCGACGGTATCGGTTAACTTTTAAAAGAAAAGGGGGGATTGGGGGGTACAGTGCAGGGGAAAG
AATAGTAGACATAATAGCAACAGACATACAAACTAAAGAATTACAAAAACAAATTACAAAAATTCAAAAT
TTTATCGATCACGAGACTAGCCTCGAGTTTACTCCCTATCAGTGATAGAGAACGTATGTCGAGTTTACTC
CCTATCAGTGATAGAGAACGATGTCGAGTTTACTCCCTATCAGTGATAGAGAACGTATGTCGAGTTTACT
CCCTATCAGTGATAGAGAACGTATGTCGAGTTTACTCCCTATCAGTGATAGAGAACGTATGTCGAGTTTA
TCCCTATCAGTGATAGAGAACGTATGTCGAGTTTACTCCCTATCAGTGATAGAGAACGTATGTCGAGGTA
GGCGTGTACGGTGGGAGGCCTATATAAGCAGAGCTCGTTTAGTGAACCGTCAGATCGCCTGGAGAATTCG
AGCTCGGTACCCGGGGATCCACCGGTTCGTCGACTAGTCCAGTGTGGTGGAATTCTGCAGATATCAACAA
GTTTGTACAAAAAAGCAGGCTCCGCGGCCGCCCCCTTCACC
[426 nt withheld, positions 2492-2917]
AAGGGTGGGCGCGCCGACCCAGCTTTCTTGTACAAAGTGGTTGATATCCAGCACAGTGGCGGCCGCTCGA
CAATCAACCTCTGGATTACAAAATTTGTGAAAGATTGACTGGTATTCTTAACTATGTTGCTCCTTTTACG
CTATGTGGATACGCTGCTTTAATGCCTTTGTATCATGCTATTGCTTCCCGTATGGCTTTCATTTTCTCCT
CCTTGTATAAATCCTGGTTGCTGTCTCTTTATGAGGAGTTGTGGCCCGTTGTCAGGCAACGTGGCGTGGT
GTGCACTGTGTTTGCTGACGCAACCCCCACTGGTTGGGGCATTGCCACCACCTGTCAGCTCCTTTCCGGG
ACTTTCGCTTTCCCCCTCCCTATTGCCACGGCGGAACTCATCGCCGCCTGCCTTGCCCGCTGCTGGACAG
GGGCTCGGCTGTTGGGCACTGACAATTCCGTGGTGTTGTCGGGGAAGCTGACGTCCTTTCCATGGCTGCT
CGCCTGTGTTGCCACCTGGATTCTGCGCGGGACGTCCTTCTGCTACGTCCCTTCGGCCCTCAATCCAGCG
GACCTTCCTTCCCGCGGCCTGCTGCCGGCTCTGCGGCCTCTTCCGCGTCTTCGCCTTCGCCCTCAGACGA
GTCGGATCTCCCTTTGGGCCGCCTCCCCGCCTGGAATTCTGCAGATATCCGGACTAGTGATCTCTCGAGG
TTAACGAATTCTACCGGGTAGGGGAGGCGCTTTTCCCAAGGCAGTCTGGAGCATGCGCTTTAGCAGCCCC
GCTGGGCACTTGGCGCTACACAAGTGGCCTCTGGCCTCGCACACATTCCACATCCACCGGTAGGCGCCAA
CCGGCTCCGTTCTTTGGTGGCCCCTTCGCGCCACCTTCTACTCCTCCCCTAGTCAGGAAGTTCCCCCCCG
CCCCGCAGCTCGCGTCGTGCAGGACGTGACAAATGGAAGTAGCACGTCTCACTAGTCTCGTGCAGATGGA
CAGCACCGCTGAGCAATGGAAGCGGGTAGGCCTTTGGGGCAGCGGCCAATAGCAGCTTTGCTCCTTCGCT
TTCTGGGCTCAGAGGCTGGGAAGGGGTGGGTCCGGGGGCGGGCTCAGGGGCGGGCTCAGGGGCGGGGCGG
GCGCCCGAAGGTCCTCCGGAGGCCCGGCATTCTGCACGCTTCAAAAGCGCACGTCTGCCGCGCTGTTCTC
CTCTTCCTCATCTCCGGGCCTTTCGACCTGCATCCCGCCACCATGAAAAAGCCTGAACTCACCGCGACGT
CTGTCGAGAAGTTTCTGATCGAAAAGTTCGACAGCGTCTCCGACCTGATGCAGCTCTCGGAGGGCGAAGA
ATCTCGTGCTTTCAGCTTCGATGTAGGAGGGCGTGGATATGTCCTGCGGGTAAATAGCTGCGCCGATGGT
TTCTACAAAGATCGTTATGTTTATCGGCACTTTGCATCGGCCGCGCTCCCGATTCCGGAAGTGCTTGACA
TTGGGGAATTCAGCGAGAGCCTGACCTATTGCATCTCCCGCCGTGCACAGGGTGTCACGTTGCAAGACCT
GCCTGAAACCGAACTGCCCGCTGTTCTGCAGCCGGTCGCGGAGGCCATGGATGCGATCGCTGCGGCCGAT
CTTAGCCAGACGAGCGGGTTCGGCCCATTCGGACCGCAAGGAATCGGTCAATACACTACATGGCGTGATT
TCATATGCGCGATTGCTGATCCCCATGTGTATCACTGGCAAACTGTGATGGACGACACCGTCAGTGCGTC
CGTCGCGCAGGCTCTCGATGAGCTGATGCTTTGGGCCGAGGACTGCCCCGAAGTCCGGCACCTCGTGCAC
GCGGATTTCGGCTCCAACAATGTCCTGACGGACAATGGCCGCATAACAGCGGTCATTGACTGGAGCGAGG
CGATGTTCGGGGATTCCCAATACGAGGTCGCCAACATCTTCTTCTGGAGGCCGTGGTTGGCTTGTATGGA
GCAGCAGACGCGCTACTTCGAGCGGAGGCATCCGGAGCTTGCAGGATCGCCGCGGCTCCGGGCGTATATG
CTCCGCATTGGTCTTGACCAACTCTATCAGAGCTTGGTTGACGGCAATTTCGATGATGCAGCTTGGGCGC
AGGGTCGATGCGACGCAATCGTCCGATCCGGAGCCGGGACTGTCGGGCGTACACAAATCGCCCGCAGAAG
CGCGGCCGTCTGGACCGATGGCTGTGTAGAAGTACTCGCCGATAGTGGAAACCGACGCCCCAGCACTCGT
CCGAGGGCAAAGGAATAGAGTAGATGCCGACCGAACAAGAGCTGATTTCGAGAACGCCTCAGCCAGCAAC
TCGCGCGAGCCTAGCAAGGCAAATGCGAGAGAACGGCCTTACGCTTGGTGGCACAGTTCTCGTCCACAGT
TCGCTAAGCTCGCTCGGCTGGGTCGCGGGAGGGCCGGTCGCAGTGATTCAGGCCCTTCTGGATTGTGTTG
GTCCCCAGGGCACGATTGTCATGCCCACGCACTCGGGTGATCTGACTGATCCCGCAGATTGGAGATCGCC
GCCCGTGCCTGCCGATTGGGTGCAGATCCGTCGAGGGCCCGGTACCTTTAAGACCAATGACTTACAAGGC
AGCTGTAGATCTTAGCCACTTTTTAAAAGAAAAGGGGGGACTGGAAGGGCTAGCTCACTCCCAACGAAGA
CAAGATCTGCTTTTTGCTTGTACTGGGTCTCTCTGGTTAGACCAGATCTGAGCCTGGGAGCTCTCTGGCT
AACTAGGGAACCCACTGCTTAAGCCTCAATAAAGCTTGCCTTGAGTGCTTCAAGTAGTGTGTGCCCGTCT
GTTGTGTGACTCTGGTAACTAGAGATCCCTCAGACCCTTTTAGTCAGTGTGGAAAATCTCTAGCAGTAGT
AGTTCATGTCATCTTATTATTCAGTATTTATAACTTGCAAAGAAATGAATATCAGAGAGTGAGAGGAACT
TGTTTATTGCAGCTTATAATGGTTACAAATAAAGCAATAGCATCACAAATTTCACAAATAAAGCATTTTT
TTCACTGCATTCTAGTTGTGGTTTGTCCAAACTCATCAATGTATCTTATCATGTCTGGCTCTAGCTATCC
CGCCCCTAACTCCGCCCATCCCGCCCCTAACTCCGCCCAGTTCCGCCCATTCTCCGCCCCATGGCTGACT
AATTTTTTTTATTTATGCAGAGGCCGAGGCCGCCTCGGCCTCTGAGCTATTCCAGAAGTAGTGAGGAGGC
TTTTTTGGAGGCCTAGGGACGTACCCAATTCGCCCTATAGTGAGTCGTATTACGCGCGCTCACTGGCCGT
CGTTTTACAACGTCGTGACTGGGAAAACCCTGGCGTTACCCAACTTAATCGCCTTGCAGCACATCCCCCT
TTCGCCAGCTGGCGTAATAGCGAAGAGGCCCGCACCGATCGCCCTTCCCAACAGTTGCGCAGCCTGAATG
GCGAATGGG
[124 nt withheld, positions 6357-6480]
C
[91 nt withheld, positions 6482-6572]
A
[49 nt withheld, positions 6574-6622]
CCTTTGACGTTGGAGTCCACGTTCTTT
[37 nt withheld, positions 6650-6686]
ACCCTATCTCGGTCTATTCTTTTGATTTATAAGGGATTTTGCCGATTTCGGCCTATTGGTTAAAAAATGA
GCTGATTTAACAAAAATTTAACGCGAATTTTAACAAAATATTAACGCTTACAATTTAGGTGGCACTTTTC
GGGGAAATGTGCGCGGAACCCCTATTTGTTTATTTTTCTAAATACATTCAAATATGTATCCGCTCATGAG
ACAATAACCCTGATAAATGCTTCAATAATATTGAAAAAGGAAGAGTATGAGTATTCAACATTTCCGTGTC
GCCCTTATTCCCTTTTTTGCGGCATTTTGCCTTCCTGTTTTTGCTCACCCAGAAACGCTGGTGAAAGTAA
AAGATGCTGAAGATCAGTTGGGTGCACGAGTGGGTTACATCGAACTGGATCTCAACAGCGGTAAGATCCT
TGAGAGTTTTCGCCCCGAAGAACGTTTTCCAATGATGAGCACTTTTAAAGTTCTGCTATGTGGCGCGGTA
TTATCCCGTATTGACGCCGGGCAAGAGCAACTCGGTCGCCGCATACACTATTCTCAGAATGACTTGGTTG
AGTACTCACCAGTCACAGAAAAGCATCTTACGGATGGCATGACAGTAAGAGAATTATGCAGTGCTGCCAT
AACCATGAGTGATAACACTGCGGCCAACTTACTTCTGACAACGATCGGAGGACCGAAGGAGCTAACCGCT
TTTTTGCACAACATGGGGGATCATGTAACTCGCCTTGATCGTTGGGAACCGGAGCTGAATGAAGCCATAC
CAAACGACGAGCGTGACACCACGATGCCTGTAGCAATGGCAACAACGTTGCGCAAACTATTAACTGGCGA
ACTACTTACTCTAGCTTCCCGGCAACAATTAATAGACTGGATGGAGGCGGATAAAGTTGCAGGACCACTT
CTGCGCTCGGCCCTTCCGGCTGGCTGGTTTATTGCTGATAAATCTGGAGCCGGTGAGCGTGGGTCTCGCG
GTATCATTGCAGCACTGGGGCCAGATGGTAAGCCCTCCCGTATCGTAGTTATCTACACGACGGGGAGTCA
GGCAACTATGGATGAACGAAATAGACAGATCGCTGAGATAGGTGCCTCACTGATTAAGCATTGGTAACTG
TCAGACCAAGTTTACTCATATATACTTTAGATTGATTTAAAACTTCATTTTTAATTTAAAAGGATCTAGG
TGAAGATCCTTTTTGATAATCTCATGACCAAAATCCCTTAACGTGAGTTTTCGTTCCACTGAGCGTCAGA
CCCCGTAGAAAAGATCAAAGGATCTTCTTGAGATCCTTTTTTTCTGCGCGTAATCTGCTGCTTGCAAACA
AAAAAACCACCGCTACCAGCGGTGGTTTGTTTGCCGGATCAAGAGCTACCAACTCTTTTTCCGAAGGTAA
CTGGCTTCAGCAGAGCGCAGATACCAAATACTGTTCTTCTAGTGTAGCCGTAGTTAGGCCACCACTTCAA
GAACTCTGTAGCACCGCCTACATACCTCGCTCTGCTAATCCTGTTACCAGTGGCTGCTGCCAGTGGCGAT
AAGTCGTGTCTTACCGGGTTGGACTCAAGACGATAGTTACCGGATAAGGCGCAGCGGTCGGGCTGAACGG
GGGGTTCGTGCACACAGCCCAGCTTGGAGCGAACGACCTACACCGAACTGAGATACCTACAGCGTGAGCT
ATGAGAAAGCGCCACGCTTCCCGAAGGGAGAAAGGCGGACAGGTATCCGGTAAGCGGCAGGGTCGGAACA
GGAGAGCGCACGAGGGAGCTTCCAGGGGGAAACGCCTGGTATCTTTATAGTCCTGTCGGGTTTCGCCACC
TCTGACTTGAGCGTCGATTTTTGTGATGCTCGTCAGGGGGGCGGAGCCTATGGAAAAACGCCAGCAACGC
GGCCTTTTTACGGTTCCTGGCCTTTTGCTGGCCTTTTGCTCACATGTTCTTTCCTGCGTTATCCCCTGAT
TCTGTGGATAACCGTATTACCGCCTTTGAGTGAGCTGATACCGCTCGCCGCAGCCGAACGACCGAGCGCA
GCGAGTCAGTGAGCGAGGAAGCGGAAGAGCGCCCAATACGCAAACCGCCTCTCCCCGCGCGTTGGCCGAT
TCATTAATGCAGCTGGCACGACAGGTTTCCCGACTGGAAAGCGGGCAGTGAGCGCAACGCAATTAATGTG
AGTTAGCTCACTCATTAGGCACCCCAGGCTTTACACTTTATGCTTCCGGCTCGTATGTTG
